>Addgene plasmid #86783 | stathmin-CFP | addgene full sequence | sequence record 171227 | Addgene NGS Result
CAATAACCCTGATAAATGCTTCAATAATATTGAAAAAGGAAGAGTCCTGAGGCGGAAAGAACCAGCTGTG
GAATGTGTGTCAGTTAGGGTGTGGAAAGTCCCCAGGCTCCCCAGCAGGCAGAAGTATGCAAAGCATGCAT
CTCAATTAGTCAGCAACCAGGTGTGGAAAGTCCCCAGGCTCCCCAGCAGGCAGAAGTATGCAAAGCATGC
ATCTCAATTAGTCAGCAACCATAGTCCCGCCCCTAACTCCGCCCATCCCGCCCCTAACTCCGCCCAGTTC
CGCCCATTCTCCGCCCCATGGCTGACTAATTTTTTTTATTTATGCAGAGGCCGAGGCCGCCTCGGCCTCT
GAGCTATTCCAGAAGTAGTGAGGAGGCTTTTTTGGAGGCCTAGGCTTTTGCAAAGATCGATCAAGAGACA
GGATGAGGATCGTTTCGCATGATTGAACAAGATGGATTGCACGCAGGTTCTCCGGCCGCTTGGGTGGAGA
GGCTATTCGGCTATGACTGGGCACAACAGACAATCGGCTGCTCTGATGCCGCCGTGTTCCGGCTGTCAGC
GCAGGGGCGCCCGGTTCTTTTTGTCAAGACCGACCTGTCCGGTGCCCTGAATGAACTGCAAGACGAGGCA
GCGCGGCTATCGTGGCTGGCCACGACGGGCGTTCCTTGCGCAGCTGTGCTCGACGTTGTCACTGAAGCGG
GAAGGGACTGGCTGCTATTGGGCGAAGTGCCGGGGCAGGATCTCCTGTCATCTCACCTTGCTCCTGCCGA
GAAAGTATCCATCATGGCTGATGCAATGCGGCGGCTGCATACGCTTGATCCGGCTACCTGCCCATTCGAC
CACCAAGCGAAACATCGCATCGAGCGAGCACGTACTCGGATGGAAGCCGGTCTTGTCGATCAGGATGATC
TGGACGAAGAGCATCAGGGGCTCGCGCCAGCCGAACTGTTCGCCAGGCTCAAGGCGAGCATGCCCGACGG
CGAGGATCTCGTCGTGACCCATGGCGATGCCTGCTTGCCGAATATCATGGTGGAAAATGGCCGCTTTTCT
GGATTCATCGACTGTGGCCGGCTGGGTGTGGCGGACCGCTATCAGGACATAGCGTTGGCTACCCGTGATA
TTGCTGAAGAGCTTGGCGGCGAATGGGCTGACCGCTTCCTCGTGCTTTACGGTATCGCCGCTCCCGATTC
GCAGCGCATCGCCTTCTATCGCCTTCTTGACGAGTTCTTCTGAGCGGGACTCTGGGGTTCGAAATGACCG
ACCAAGCGACGCCCAACCTGCCATCACGAGATTTCGATTCCACCGCCGCCTTCTATGAAAGGTTGGGCTT
CGGAATCGTTTTCCGGGACGCCGGCTGGATGATCCTCCAGCGCGGGGATCTCATGCTGGAGTTCTTCGCC
CACCCTAGGGGGAGGCTAACTGAAACACGGAAGGAGACAATACCGGAAGGAACCCGCGCTATGACGGCAA
TAAAAAGACAGAATAAAACGCACGGTGTTGGGTCGTTTGTTCATAAACGCGGGGTTCGGTCCCAGGGCTG
GCACTCTGTCGATACCCCACCGAGACCCCATTGGGGCCAATACGCCCGCGTTTCTTCCTTTTCCCCACCC
CACCCCCCAAGTTCGGGTGAAGGCCCAGGGCTCGCAGCCAACGTCGGGGCGGCAGGCCCTGCCATAGCCT
CAGGTTACTCATATATACTTTAGATTGATTTAAAACTTCATTTTTAATTTAAAAGGATCTAGGTGAAGAT
CCTTTTTGATAATCTCATGACCAAAATCCCTTAACGTGAGTTTTCGTTCCACTGAGCGTCAGACCCCGTA
GAAAAGATCAAAGGATCTTCTTGAGATCCTTTTTTTCTGCGCGTAATCTGCTGCTTGCAAACAAAAAAAC
CACCGCTACCAGCGGTGGTTTGTTTGCCGGATCAAGAGCTACCAACTCTTTTTCCGAAGGTAACTGGCTT
CAGCAGAGCGCAGATACCAAATACTGTTCTTCTAGTGTAGCCGTAGTTAGGCCACCACTTCAAGAACTCT
GTAGCACCGCCTACATACCTCGCTCTGCTAATCCTGTTACCAGTGGCTGCTGCCAGTGGCGATAAGTCGT
GTCTTACCGGGTTGGACTCAAGACGATAGTTACCGGATAAGGCGCAGCGGTCGGGCTGAACGGGGGGTTC
GTGCACACAGCCCAGCTTGGAGCGAACGACCTACACCGAACTGAGATACCTACAGCGTGAGCTATGAGAA
AGCGCCACGCTTCCCGAAGGGAGAAAGGCGGACAGGTATCCGGTAAGCGGCAGGGTCGGAACAGGAGAGC
GCACGAGGGAGCTTCCAGGGGGAAACGCCTGGTATCTTTATAGTCCTGTCGGGTTTCGCCACCTCTGACT
TGAGCGTCGATTTTTGTGATGCTCGTCAGGGGGGCGGAGCCTATGGAAAAACGCCAGCAACGCGGCCTTT
TTACGGTTCCTGGCCTTTTGCTGGCCTTTTGCTCACATGTTCTTTCCTGCGTTATCCCCTGATTCTGTGG
ATAACCGTATTACCGCCATGCATTAGTTATTAATAGTAATCAATTACGGGGTCATTAGTTCATAGCCCAT
ATATGGAGTTCCGCGTTACATAACTTACGGTAAATGGCCCGCCTGGCTGACCGCCCAACGACCCCCGCCC
ATTGACGTCAATAATGACGTATGTTCCCATAGTAACGCCAATAGGGACTTTCCATTGACGTCAATGGGTG
GAGTATTTACGGTAAACTGCCCACTTGGCAGTACATCAAGTGTATCATATGCCAAGTACGCCCCCTATTG
ACGTCAATGACGGTAAATGGCCCGCCTGGCATTATGCCCAGTACATGACCTTATGGGACTTTCCTACTTG
GCAGTACATCTACGTATTAGTCATCGCTATTACCATGGTGATGCGGTTTTGGCAGTACATCAATGGGCGT
GGATAGCGGTTTGACTCACGGGGATTTCCAAGTCTCCACCCCATTGACGTCAATGGGAGTTTGTTTTGGC
ACCAAAATCAACGGGACTTTCCAAAATGTCGTAACAACTCCGCCCCATTGACGCAAATGGGCGGTAGGCG
TGTACGGTGGGAGGTCTATATAAGCAGAGCTGGTTTAGTGAACCGTCAGATCCGCTAGCGCTACCGGACT
CAGATCTCGAGCTCAAGCTTATGGCTTCTTCTGATATCCAGGTGAAAGAACTGGAGAAGCGTGCCTCAGG
CCAGGCTTTTGAGCTGATTCTCAGCCCTCGGTCAAAAGAATCTGTTCCAGAATTCCCCCTTTCCCCTCCA
AAGAAGAAGGATCTTTCCCTGGAGGAAATTCAGAAGAAATTAGAAGCTGCAGAAGAAAGACGCAAGTCCC
ATGAAGCTGAGGTCTTGAAGCAGCTGGCTGAGAAACGAGAGCACGAGAAAGAAGTGCTTCAGAAGGCAAT
AGAAGAGAACAACAACTTCAGTAAAATGGCAGAAGAGAAACTGACCCACAAAATGGAAGCTAATAAAGAG
AACCGAGAGGCACAAATGGCTGCCAAACTGGAACGTTTGCGAGAGAAGGATAAGCACATTGAAGAAGTGC
GGAAGAACAAAGAATCCAAAGACCCTGCTGACGAGACTGAAGCTGACAAGGATCCACCGGTCGCCACCAT
GGTGAGCAAGGGCGAGGAGCTGTTCACCGGGGTGGTGCCCATCCTGGTCGAGCTGGACGGCGACGTAAAC
GGCCACAAGTTCAGCGTGTCCGGCGAGGGCGAGGGCGATGCCACCTACGGCAAGCTGACCCTGAAGTTCA
TCTGCACCACCGGCAAGCTGCCCGTGCCCTGGCCCACCCTCGTGACCACCCTGACCTGGGGCGTGCAGTG
CTTCAGCCGCTACCCCGACCACATGAAGCAGCACGACTTCTTCAAGTCCGCCATGCCCGAAGGCTACGTC
CAGGAGCGCACCATCTTCTTCAAGGACGACGGCAACTACAAGACCCGCGCCGAGGTGAAGTTCGAGGGCG
ACACCCTGGTGAACCGCATCGAGCTGAAGGGCATCGACTTCAAGGAGGACGGCAACATCCTGGGGCACAA
GCTGGAGTACAACTACATCAGCCACAACGTCTATATCACCGCCGACAAGCAGAAGAACGGCATCAAGGCC
AACTTCAAGATCCGCCACAACATCGAGGACGGCAGCGTGCAGCTCGCCGACCACTACCAGCAGAACACCC
CCATCGGCGACGGCCCCGTGCTGCTGCCCGACAACCACTACCTGAGCACCCAGTCCGCCCTGAGCAAAGA
CCCCAACGAGAAGCGCGATCACATGGTCCTGCTGGAGTTCGTGACCGCCGCCGGGATCACTCTCGGCATG
GACGAGCTGTACAAGTAAAGCGGCCGCGACTCTAGATCATAATCAGCCATACCACATTTGTAGAGGTTTT
ACTTGCTTTAAAAAACCTCCCACACCTCCCCCTGAACCTGAAACATAAAATGAATGCAATTGTTGTTGTT
AACTTGTTTATTGCAGCTTATAATGGTTACAAATAAAGCAATAGCATCACAAATTTCACAAATAAAGCAT
TTTTTTCACTGCATTCTAGTTGTGGTTTGTCCAAACTCATCAATGTATCTTAAGGCGTAAATTGTAAGCG
TTAATATTTTGTTAAAATTCGCGTTAAATTTTTGTTAAATCAGCTCATTTTTTAACCAATAGGCCGAAAT
CGGCAAAATCCCTTATAAATCAAAAGAATAGACCGAGATAGGGT
[37 nt withheld, positions 4735-4771]
AAAGAACGTGGACTCCAACGTCAAAGG
[49 nt withheld, positions 4799-4847]
T
[91 nt withheld, positions 4849-4939]
G
[124 nt withheld, positions 4941-5064]
CAGGTGGCACTTTTCGGGGAAATGTGCGCGGAACCCCTATTTGTTTATTTTTCTAAATACATTCAAATAT
GTATCCGCTCATGAGA
Features (pLannotate 1.2.2; 15 found; start..end, strand, type, name):
     47..404     +  promoter       SV40 promoter: SV40 enhancer and early promoter
    439..1233    +  CDS            NeoR/KanR: aminoglycoside phosphotransferase from Tn5; aph(3')-II (or nptII); confers resistance to neomycin, kanamycin, and G418 (Geneticin®)
   1254..1406    +  CDS            ble (fragment): BLE_KLEPN - Experimental evidence at protein level: Swiss-Prot protein existence level 1. Binding protein with a strong affinity to the bleomycin family of antibiotics. Binds to CL990; an antimitotic-antibiotic compound. From Klebsiella pneumoniae.
   1465..1512    +  polyA_signal   HSV TK poly(A) signal: herpes simplex virus thymidine kinase polyadenylation signal (Cole and Stacy, 1985)
   1603..1619    -  polyA_signal   bGH poly(A) signal (fragment): bovine growth hormone polyadenylation signal
   1841..2429    +  rep_origin     ori: high-copy-number ColE1/pMB1/pBR322/pUC origin of replication
   2604..2907    +  enhancer       CMV enhancer: human cytomegalovirus immediate early enhancer
   2908..3111    +  promoter       CMV promoter: human cytomegalovirus (CMV) immediate early promoter
   3134..3170    +  misc_feature   MCS (fragment): multiple cloning site
   3171..3617    +  CDS            STMN1: STMN1_HUMAN - Also known as C1orf215, LAP18, OP18. Experimental evidence at protein level: Swiss-Prot protein existence level 1. Involved in the regulation of the microtubule (MT) filament system by destabilizing microtubules. Prevents assembly and promotes disassembly of microtubules. Phosphorylation at Ser-16 may be required for axon formation during neurogenesis. Involved in the control of the learned and innate fear (By similarity). From Homo sapiens (Human).
   3639..4358    +  CDS            ECFP: enhanced CFP mammalian codon-optimized
   4375..4458    +  CDS            large T antigen (fragment): large T antigen from SV40 (simian virus 40)
   4481..4602    +  polyA_signal   SV40 poly(A) signal: SV40 polyadenylation signal
   4636..5064    -  rep_origin     f1 ori (sequence partly withheld): f1 bacteriophage origin of replication; arrow indicates direction of (+) strand synthesis
   5091..45      +  promoter       AmpR promoter (across the origin): bla
