[The description below was written by a language model from this plasmid's Addgene catalogue record and pLannotate feature annotations shown in this document.]
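Description:
stathmin-CFP is a mammalian expression plasmid built on the pECFP-N1 backbone that produces human stathmin (STMN1, also known as OP18) fused at its C terminus to enhanced cyan fluorescent protein. The sequenced plasmid is about 5.15 kb. It is maintained in bacteria at high copy number through a ColE1/pUC-type origin and selected with kanamycin. The same Tn5 aminoglycoside phosphotransferase gene (NeoR/KanR) serves in both hosts: a bacterial bla-type promoter sits immediately upstream of an SV40 enhancer/early promoter, so the cassette gives kanamycin resistance in E. coli and G418 resistance in transfected mammalian cells, with an HSV TK polyadenylation signal terminating the transcript. An f1 origin is also present, which allows single-stranded DNA production. Short matches annotated as ble, bGH poly(A) and SV40 large T antigen fragments are most likely incidental hits to backbone sequence rather than functional elements.

The payload is driven by the human cytomegalovirus immediate early enhancer and promoter. The stathmin coding sequence was inserted into the multiple cloning site between HindIII and BamHI, both of which are retained. It is followed after a short linker by the mammalian codon-optimised ECFP open reading frame supplied by the backbone, then by an SV40 polyadenylation signal. Stathmin is a microtubule-destabilising protein that prevents assembly and promotes disassembly of microtubules. Overexpressing the fluorescent fusion lets transfected cells be identified and its level and localisation followed by microscopy. The associated work concerns stathmin's role in centrosomal microtubule nucleation and in the partitioning of tubulin between dimer and polymer.
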