Addgene plasmid #86783: stathmin-CFP
Purpose: Mammalian expression of stathmin-CFP
Depositing lab: Lynne Cassimeris. Depositing organization: Lehigh University. Publication: Stathmin regulates centrosomal nucleation of microtubules and tubulin dimer/polymer partitioning. Ringhoff DN, Cassimeris L. Mol Biol Cell. 2009 Aug;20(15):3451-8. doi: 10.1091/mbc.E09-02-0140. Epub 2009 Jun 10. PubMed 19515833.
Backbone
  Vector backbone: pECFP-N1
  Vector type: Mammalian Expression
  Selectable markers: Neomycin (select with G418)
Growth in bacteria
  Bacterial resistance: Kanamycin, 50 μg/mL
  Growth temperature: 37°C
  Growth strain: DH5alpha
  Copy number: High Copy
Gene/Insert
  Gene/Insert name: stathmin
  Species: H. sapiens (human)
  Insert size (bp): 502
  Entrez Gene: STMN1 (a.k.a. C1orf215, LAP18, Lag, OP18, PP17, PP19, PR22, SMN)
  Promoter: CMV
  Tag / fusion protein: ECFP (C terminal on backbone)
  Cloning method: Restriction Enzyme; 5′ cloning site HindIII (not destroyed); 3′ cloning site BamHI (not destroyed)
  Sequencing primers: 5′ CMV-F; 3′ EGFP-N
Terms and licenses: Academic/Nonprofit Terms; Industry Terms: Not Available to Industry
How to cite: stathmin-CFP was a gift from Lynne Cassimeris (Addgene plasmid # 86783 ; http://n2t.net/addgene:86783 ; RRID:Addgene_86783)
